Addgene plasmid #177011: pLIB-GST-3C-CDK1
Purpose: Generate baculovirus for insect cell expression of CDK1 with N-terminal GST-3C (PreScission)
Depositing lab: Andrea Musacchio. Depositing organization: Max Planck Institute for Molecular Physiology. Publication: Reconstitution and use of highly active human CDK1:Cyclin-B:CKS1 complexes. Huis In 't Veld PJ, Wohlgemuth S, Koerner C, Muller F, Janning P, Musacchio A. Protein Sci. 2021 Nov 17. doi: 10.1002/pro.4233. PubMed 34791727.
Backbone
  Vector backbone: pLIB-GST-3C
  Backbone size w/o insert (bp): 5625
  Total vector size (bp): 6525
  Vector type: Insect Expression
  Selectable markers: Gentamicin
Growth in bacteria
  Bacterial resistance: Ampicillin, 100 μg/mL
  Growth temperature: 37°C
  Growth strain: DH5alpha
  Copy number: Unknown
Gene/Insert
  Gene/Insert name: CDK1 (alt name: Cyclin-dependent kinase 1)
  Species: H. sapiens (human)
  Insert size (bp): 894
  Mutation: codon-optimised for insect cell expression
  GenBank ID: NP_001777 P06493-1
  Entrez Gene: CDK1 (a.k.a. CDC2, CDC28A, P34CDC2)
  Tag / fusion protein: GST-3C (N terminal on backbone)
Terms and licenses: Academic/Nonprofit Terms; Industry Terms: Not Available to Industry
How to cite: pLIB-GST-3C-CDK1 was a gift from Andrea Musacchio (Addgene plasmid # 177011 ; http://n2t.net/addgene:177011 ; RRID:Addgene_177011)
