[The description below was written by a language model from this plasmid's Addgene catalogue record and pLannotate feature annotations shown in this document.]
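Description:
pLIB-GST-3C-CDK1 is a 6.5 kb baculovirus transfer plasmid for insect cell expression, built on the pLIB-GST-3C backbone. It is propagated in E. coli through a high-copy ColE1/pUC-type origin with ampicillin resistance (AmpR), and it also carries an f1 phage origin. The expression cassette and a gentamicin acetyltransferase gene (GmR, driven by the integron Pc promoter) lie between the Tn7R and Tn7L mini-Tn7 ends. This arrangement lets Tn7 transposition move the whole segment into a baculoviral genome maintained as a bacmid, with gentamicin as the marker for the transposed element. A single loxP site sits just upstream of the cassette; such a site can allow Cre-mediated fusion with other plasmids, although the record does not describe this use. Several short annotated fragments (lacZα, bom, R6K γ ori, SET1, large T antigen) appear to be backbone remnants or partial matches rather than functional parts.

The payload is human CDK1 (cyclin-dependent kinase 1, also called CDC2), an 894 bp coding sequence codon-optimised for insect cells. It is transcribed from the Autographa californica polyhedrin promoter, a strong very-late baculoviral promoter, and terminated by the SV40 polyadenylation signal. CDK1 is fused at its N-terminus to Schistosoma japonicum glutathione S-transferase. According to the catalogue entry, a 3C (PreScission) protease site separates the two; it is not annotated in the feature table but would fall in the short gap between the GST and CDK1 features. The tag permits glutathione-affinity capture and its subsequent removal by proteolytic cleavage. The plasmid is intended for generating recombinant baculovirus to produce CDK1, and the associated publication concerns reconstitution of active human CDK1:Cyclin-B:CKS1 complexes.
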