Features (pLannotate 1.2.2; 19 found; start..end, strand, type, name):
     81..97      +  CDS            lacZα (fragment): LacZα fragment of β-galactosidase; lacZ fragment
    102..556     +  rep_origin     f1 ori (sequence partly withheld): f1 bacteriophage origin of replication; arrow indicates direction of (+) strand synthesis
    582..686     +  promoter       AmpR promoter: bla
    687..1547    +  CDS            AmpR: β-lactamase; bla; confers resistance to ampicillin, carbenicillin, and related antibiotics
   1718..2306    +  rep_origin     ori: high-copy-number ColE1/pMB1/pBR322/pUC origin of replication
   2492..2543    -  misc_feature   bom (fragment): basis of mobility region from pBR322
   2611..2835    -  mobile_element Tn7R: mini-Tn7 element (right end of the Tn7 transposon) Tn7
   2902..3435    -  CDS            GmR: gentamycin acetyltransferase; aacC1; confers resistance to gentamycin
   3624..3652    -  promoter       Pc promoter: intI1 (promoter lies within the coding sequence); class 1 integron promoter
   3630..3992    -  CDS            YPR2_ECOLX (fragment): Protein predicted: Swiss-Prot protein existence level 4. From Escherichia coli.
   3992..4019    -  rep_origin     R6K γ ori (fragment): γ replication origin from E. coli plasmid R6K; requires the R6K initiator protein pi for replication
   4048..4081    +  protein_bind   loxP: Cre-mediated recombination occurs in the 8-bp core sequence (GCATACAT). Cre recombinase
   4129..4220    +  promoter       polyhedrin promoter: polh from Autographa californica; promoter for the baculovirus polyhedrin gene
   4263..4917    +  CDS            GST (fragment): glutathione S-transferase from Schistosoma japonicum
   4956..5846    +  CDS            CDK1: CDK1_HUMAN - Also known as CDC2, CDC28A, CDKN1, P34CDC2. Experimental evidence at protein level: Swiss-Prot protein existence level 1. (Microbial infection) Acts as a receptor for hepatitis C virus (HCV) in hepatocytes and facilitates its cell entry. From Homo sapiens (Human).
   5928..6011    +  CDS            large T antigen (fragment): large T antigen from SV40 (simian virus 40)
   6034..6168    +  polyA_signal   SV40 poly(A) signal: SV40 polyadenylation signal
   6197..6246    +  CDS            SET1 (fragment): solubility-enhancement tag derived from T7 phage gene 10B
   6278..6443    -  mobile_element Tn7L: mini-Tn7 element (left end of the Tn7 transposon) Tn7
>Addgene plasmid #177011 | pLIB-GST-3C-CDK1 | addgene full sequence | sequence record 348853 | Addgene NGS Result
TTCTCTGTCACAGAATGAAAATTTTTCTGTCATCTCTTCGTTATTAATGTTTGTAATTGACTGAATATCA
ACGCTTATTTGCAGCCTGAATGGCGAATGGG
[124 nt withheld, positions 102-225]
C
[91 nt withheld, positions 227-317]
A
[49 nt withheld, positions 319-367]
CCTTTGACGTTGGAGTCCACGTTCTT
[37 nt withheld, positions 394-430]
ACCCTATCTCGGTCTATTCTTTTGATTTATAAGGGATTTTGCCGATTTCGGCCTATTGGTTAAAAAATGA
GCTGATTTAACAAAAATTTAACGCGAATTTTAACAAAATATTAACGCTTACAATTTAGGTGGCACTTTTC
GGGGAAATGTGCGCGGAACCCCTATTTGTTTATTTTTCTAAATACATTCAAATATGTATCCGCTCATGAG
ACAATAACCCTGATAAATGCTTCAATAATATTGAAAAAGGAAGAGTATGAGTATTCAACATTTCCGTGTC
GCCCTTATTCCCTTTTTTGCGGCATTTTGCCTTCCTGTTTTTGCTCACCCAGAAACGCTGGTGAAAGTAA
AAGATGCTGAAGATCAGTTGGGTGCACGAGTGGGTTACATCGAACTGGATCTCAACAGCGGTAAGATCCT
TGAGAGTTTTCGCCCCGAAGAACGTTTTCCAATGATGAGCACTTTTAAAGTTCTGCTATGTGGCGCGGTA
TTATCCCGTATTGACGCCGGGCAAGAGCAACTCGGTCGCCGCATACACTATTCTCAGAATGACTTGGTTG
AGTACTCACCAGTCACAGAAAAGCATCTTACGGATGGCATGACAGTAAGAGAATTATGCAGTGCTGCCAT
AACCATGAGTGATAACACTGCGGCCAACTTACTTCTGACAACGATCGGAGGACCGAAGGAGCTAACCGCT
TTTTTGCACAACATGGGGGATCATGTAACTCGCCTTGATCGTTGGGAACCGGAGCTGAATGAAGCCATAC
CAAACGACGAGCGTGACACCACGATGCCTGTAGCAATGGCAACAACGTTGCGCAAACTATTAACTGGCGA
ACTACTTACTCTAGCTTCCCGGCAACAATTAATAGACTGGATGGAGGCGGATAAAGTTGCAGGACCACTT
CTGCGCTCGGCCCTTCCGGCTGGCTGGTTTATTGCTGATAAATCTGGAGCCGGTGAGCGTGGGTCTCGCG
GTATCATTGCAGCACTGGGGCCAGATGGTAAGCCCTCCCGTATCGTAGTTATCTACACGACGGGGAGTCA
GGCAACTATGGATGAACGAAATAGACAGATCGCTGAGATAGGTGCCTCACTGATTAAGCATTGGTAACTG
TCAGACCAAGTTTACTCATATATACTTTAGATTGATTTAAAACTTCATTTTTAATTTAAAAGGATCTAGG
TGAAGATCCTTTTTGATAATCTCATGACCAAAATCCCTTAACGTGAGTTTTCGTTCCACTGAGCGTCAGA
CCCCGTAGAAAAGATCAAAGGATCTTCTTGAGATCCTTTTTTTCTGCGCGTAATCTGCTGCTTGCAAACA
AAAAAACCACCGCTACCAGCGGTGGTTTGTTTGCCGGATCAAGAGCTACCAACTCTTTTTCCGAAGGTAA
CTGGCTTCAGCAGAGCGCAGATACCAAATACTATTCTTCTAGTGTAGCCGTAGTTAGGCCACCACTTCAA
GAACTCTGTAGCACCGCCTACATACCTCGCTCTGCTAATCCTGTTACCAGTGGCTGCTGCCAGTGGCGAT
AAGTCGTGTCTTACCGGGTTGGACTCAAGACGATAGTTACCGGATAAGGCGCAGCGGTCGGGCTGAACGG
GGGGTTCGTGCACACAGCCCAGCTTGGAGCGAACGACCTACACCGAACTGAGATACCTACAGCGTGAGCT
ATGAGAAAGCGCCACGCTTCCCGAAGGGAGAAAGGCGGACAGGTATCCGGTAAGCGGCAGGGTCGGAACA
GGAGAGCGCACGAGGGAGCTTCCAGGGGGAAACGCCTGGTATCTTTATAGTCCTGTCGGGTTTCGCCACC
TCTGACTTGAGCGTCGATTTTTGTGATGCTCGTCAGGGGGGCGGAGCCTATGGAAAAACGCCAGCAACGC
GGCCTTTTTACGGTTCCTGGCCTTTTGCTGGCCTTTTGCTCACATGTTCTTTCCTGCGTTATCCCCTGAT
TCTGTGGATAACCGTATTACCGCCTTTGAGTGAGCTGATACCGCTCGCCGCAGCCGAACGACCGAGCGCA
GCGAGTCAGTGAGCGAGGAAGCGGAAGAGCGCCTGATGCGGTATTTTCTCCTTACGCATCTGTGCGGTAT
TTCACACCGCATAGACCAGCCGCGTAACCTGGCAAAATCGGTTACGGTTGAGTAATAAATGGATGCCCTG
CGTAAGCGGGTGTGGGCGGACAATAAAGTCTTAAACTGAACAAAATAGATCTAAACTATGACAATAAAGT
CTTAAACTAGACAGAATAGTTGTAAACTGAAATCAGTCCAGTTATGCTGTGAAAAAGCATACTGGACTTT
TGTTATGGCTAAAGCAAACTCTTCATTTTCTGAAGTGCAAATTGCCCGTCGTATTAAAGAGGGGCGTGGC
CAAGGGCATGGTAAAGACTATATTCGCGGCGTTGTGACAATTTACCGAACAACTCCGCGGCCGGGAAGCC
GATCTCGGCTTGAACGAATTGTTAGGTGGCGGTACTTGGGTCGATATCAAAGTGCATCACTTCTTCCCGT
ATGCCCAACTTTGTATAGAGAGCCACTGCGGGATCGTCACCGTAATCTGCTTGCACGTAGATCACATAAG
CACCAAGCGCGTTGGCCTCATGCTTGAGGAGATTGATGAGCGCGGTGGCAATGCCCTGCCTCCGGTGCTC
GCCGGAGACTGCGAGATCATAGATATAGATCTCACTACGCGGCTGCTCAAACTTGGGCAGAACGTAAGCC
GCGAGAGCGCCAACAACCGCTTCTTGGTCGAAGGCAGCAAGCGCGATGAATGTCTTACTACGGAGCAAGT
TCCCGAGGTAATCGGAGTCCGGCTGATGTTGGGAGTAGGTGGCTACGTCTCCGAACTCACGACCGAAAAG
ATCAAGAGCAGCCCGCATGGATTTGACTTGGTCAGGGCCGAGCCTACATGTGCGAATGATGCCCATACTT
GAGCCACCTAACTTTGTTTTAGGGCGACTGCCCTGCTGCGTAACATCGTTGCTGCTGCGTAACATCGTTG
CTGCTCCATAACATCAAACATCGACCCACGGCGTAACGCGCTTGCTGCTTGGATGCCCGAGGCATAGACT
GTACAAAAAAACAGTCATAACAAGCCATGAAAACCGCCACTGCGCCGTTACCACCGCTGCGTTCGGTCAA
GGTTCTGGACCAGTTGCGTGAGCGCATACGCTACTTGCATTACAGTTTACGAACCGAACAGGCTTATGTC
AACTGGGTTTGTGCCTTCATCCGTTTCCACGGTGTGCGTCACCCGGCAACCTTGGGCAGCAGCGAAGTCG
AGGCATTTCTGTCCTGGCTGGCGAACGAGCGCAAGGTTTCGGTCTCCACGCATCGTCAGGCATTGGCGGC
CTTGCTGTTCTTCTACGGCAAGGTGCTGTGCACGGATCTGCCCTTGCTTCAGGAGATCGGTAGACCTCGG
CCGTCGCGGCGCTTGCCGGTGGTGCTGACCCCGGATGAAGTGGTTCGCATCCTCGGTTTTCTGGAAGGCG
AGCATCGTTTGTTCGCCCAGGACTCTAGCTATAGTTCTAGTGGTTGGCTACAGCTTTGTTTGTACTATCA
ACAGGTTGAACTGCTGATCAACAGATCCTCTACGCGGCCGCGGTACCATAACTTCGTATAGCATACATTA
TACGAAGTTATCTGGTTTTACTAGTATCGATTCGCGACCTACTCCGGAATATTAATAGATCATGGAGATA
ATTAAAATGATAACCATCTCGCAAATAAATAAGTATTTTACTGTTTTCGTAACAGTTTTGTAATAAAAAA
ACCTATAAATATTCCGGATTATTCATACCGTCCCACCATCGGGCGCGGATCTATGTCCCCTATACTAGGT
GATTGGAAAATTAAGGGCCTTGTGCAACCCACTCGACTTCTTTTGGAATATCTTGAAGAAAAATATGAAG
AGCATTTGTATGAGCGCGATGAAGGTGATAAATGGCGAAACAAAAAGTTTGAATTGGGTTTGGAGTTTCC
CAATCTTCCTTATTATATTGATGGTGATGTTAAATTAACACAGTCTATGGCCATCATACGTTATATAGCT
GACAAGCACAACATGTTGGGTGGTTGTCCAAAAGAGCGTGCAGAGATTTCAATGCTTGAAGGAGCGGTTT
TGGATATTAGATACGGTGTTTCGAGAATTGCATATAGTAAAGACTTTGAAACTCTCAAAGTTGATTTTCT
TAGCAAGCTACCTGAAATGCTGAAAATGTTCGAAGATCGTTTATGTCATAAAACATATTTAAATGGTGAT
CATGTAACCCATCCTGACTTCATGTTGTATGACGCTCTTGATGTTGTTTTATACATGGACCCAATGTGCC
TGGATGCGTTCCCAAAATTAGTTTGTTTTAAAAAACGTATTGAAGCTATCCCACAAATTGATAAGTACTT
GAAATCCAGCAAGTATATAGCATGGCCTTTGCAGGGCTGGCAAGCCACGTTTGGTGGTGGCGACCATCCT
CCAAAATCGGATCTGGAAGTTCTGTTCCAGGGGCCCATGGGATCCATGGAAGATTACACCAAGATCGAGA
AGATCGGCGAGGGCACCTACGGTGTCGTGTACAAGGGTCGTCACAAGACCACCGGACAGGTGGTGGCTAT
GAAGAAGATCCGTCTGGAATCCGAGGAAGAGGGCGTCCCCTCTACCGCTATCCGCGAGATCTCCCTGCTG
AAGGAACTGCGTCACCCCAACATCGTGTCCCTGCAAGACGTGCTGATGCAGGACTCCCGTCTGTACCTGA
TCTTCGAGTTCCTGTCTATGGACCTGAAGAAGTACCTGGACTCCATCCCCCCTGGCCAGTACATGGACAG
CTCCCTGGTCAAGTCCTACCTGTACCAGATCCTGCAGGGTATCGTGTTCTGCCACTCCCGTCGTGTGCTG
CACCGTGACCTGAAGCCCCAGAACCTGCTGATCGACGACAAGGGCACCATCAAGCTGGCTGACTTCGGCC
TGGCTCGTGCTTTCGGTATCCCCATCCGTGTGTACACCCACGAGGTGGTCACCCTGTGGTACAGATCCCC
CGAGGTGCTGCTGGGTTCCGCTCGTTACTCTACCCCCGTGGACATCTGGTCCATCGGCACCATCTTCGCT
GAGCTGGCTACCAAGAAGCCCCTGTTCCACGGCGACTCCGAGATCGACCAGCTGTTCCGTATCTTCCGTG
CTCTGGGCACCCCCAACAACGAAGTGTGGCCTGAGGTCGAGTCTCTGCAGGACTACAAGAACACCTTCCC
CAAGTGGAAGCCCGGTTCCCTGGCTTCCCACGTGAAGAACCTGGACGAGAACGGCCTGGACCTGCTGTCC
AAGATGCTCATCTACGACCCCGCTAAGCGCATCTCCGGCAAGATGGCTCTGAACCACCCCTACTTCAACG
ACCTGGACAACCAGATCAAGAAGATGTAAGTCGACGAGCTCACTAGTCGCGGCCGCTTTCGAATCTAGAG
CCTGCAGTCTCGACAAGCTTGTCGAGAAGTACTAGAGGATCATAATCAGCCATACCACATTTGTAGAGGT
TTTACTTGCTTTAAAAAACCTCCCACACCTCCCCCTGAACCTGAAACATAAAATGAATGCAATTGTTGTT
GTTAACTTGTTTATTGCAGCTTATAATGGTTACAAATAAAGCAATAGCATCACAAATTTCACAAATAAAG
CATTTTTTTCACTGCATTCTAGTTGTGGTTTGTCCAAACTCATCAATGTATCTTATCATGTCTGGATCTG
ATCACTGCTTGAGCCTAGAAGATCCGGCTGCTAACAAAGCCCGAAAGGAAGCTGAGTTGGCTGCTGCCAC
CGCTGAGCAATAACTATCATAACCCCTAGGAGATCCGAACCAGATAAGTGAAATCTAGTTCCAAACTATT
TTGTCATTTTTAATTTTCGTATTAGCTTACGACGCTACACCCAGTTCCCATCTATTTTGTCACTCTTCCC
TAAATAATCCTTAAAAACTCCATTTCCACCCCTCCCAGTTCCCAACTATTTTGTCCGCCCACAGCGGGGC
ATTTTTCTTCCTGTTATGTTTTTAATCAAACATCCTGCCAACTCCATGTGACAAACCGTCATCTTCGGCT
ACTTT
